>Addgene plasmid #212033 | pGhMeCP2 (pc3972) | addgene full sequence | sequence record 437899 | Addgene NGS Result
TTGAGATCCTTTTTTTCTGCGCGTAATCTGCTGCTTGCAAACAAAAAAACCACCGCTACCAGCGGTGGTT
TGTTTGCCGGATCAAGAGCTACCAACTCTTTTTCCGAAGGTAACTGGCTTCAGCAGAGCGCAGATACCAA
ATACTGTTCTTCTAGTGTAGCCGTAGTTAGGCCACCACTTCAAGAACTCTGTAGCACCGCCTACATACCT
CGCTCTGCTAATCCTGTTACCAGTGGCTGCTGCCAGTGGCGATAAGTCGTGTCTTACCGGGTTGGACTCA
AGACGATAGTTACCGGATAAGGCGCAGCGGTCGGGCTGAACGGGGGGTTCGTGCACACAGCCCAGCTTGG
AGCGAACGACCTACACCGAACTGAGATACCTACAGCGTGAGCTATGAGAAAGCGCCACGCTTCCCGAAGG
GAGAAAGGCGGACAGGTATCCGGTAAGCGGCAGGGTCGGAACAGGAGAGCGCACGAGGGAGCTTCCAGGG
GGAAACGCCTGGTATCTTTATAGTCCTGTCGGGTTTCGCCACCTCTGACTTGAGCGTCGATTTTTGTGAT
GCTCGTCAGGGGGGCGGAGCCTATGGAAAAACGCCAGCAACGCGGCCTTTTTACGGTTCCTGGCCTTTTG
CTGGCCTTTTGCTCACATGTTCTTTCCTGCGTTATCCCCTGATTCTGTGGATAACCGTATTACCGCCATG
CATTAGTTATTAATAGTAATCAATTACGGGGTCATTAGTTCATAGCCCATATATGGAGTTCCGCGTTACA
TAACTTACGGTAAATGGCCCGCCTGGCTGACCGCCCAACGACCCCCGCCCATTGACGTCAATAATGACGT
ATGTTCCCATAGTAACGCCAATAGGGACTTTCCATTGACGTCAATGGGTGGAGTATTTACGGTAAACTGC
CCACTTGGCAGTACATCAAGTGTATCATATGCCAAGTACGCCCCCTATTGACGTCAATGACGGTAAATGG
CCCGCCTGGCATTATGCCCAGTACATGACCTTATGGGACTTTCCTACTTGGCAGTACATCTACGTATTAG
TCATCGCTATTACCATGGTGATGCGGTTTTGGCAGTACATCAATGGGCGTGGATAGCGGTTTGACTCACG
GGGATTTCCAAGTCTCCACCCCATTGACGTCAATGGGAGTTTGTTTTGGCACCAAAATCAACGGGACTTT
CCAAAATGTCGTAACAACTCCGCCCCATTGACGCAAATGGGCGGTAGGCGTGTACGGTGGGAGGTCTATA
TAAGCAGAGCTGGTTTAGTGAACCGTCAGATCCGATGGGATCCGAAATCGGTACAGGCTTCCCCTTCGAC
CCCCATTATGTGGAAGTCCTGGGCGAGCGTATGCACTACGTCGATGTTGGACCGCGGGATGGCACGCCTG
TGCTGTTCCTGCACGGTAACCCGACCTCGTCCTACCTGTGGCGCAACATCATCCCGCATGTAGCACCGAG
TCATCGGTGCATTGCTCCAGACCTGATCGGGATGGGAAAATCGGACAAACCAGACCTCGATTATTTCTTC
GACGACCACGTCCGCTACCTCGATGCCTTCATCGAAGCCTTGGGTTTGGAAGAGGTCGTCCTGGTCATCC
ACGACTGGGGCTCAGCTCTCGGATTCCACTGGGCCAAGCGCAATCCGGAACGGGTCAAAGGTATTGCATG
TATGGAATTCATCCGGCCTATCCCGACGTGGGACGAATGGCCAGAATTCGCCCGTGAGACCTTCCAGGCC
TTCCGGACCGCCGACGTCGGCCGAGAGTTGATCATCGATCAGAACGCTTTCATCGAGGGTGCGCTCCCGA
TGGGGGTCGTCCGTCCGCTTACGGAGGTCGAGATGGACCACTATCGCGAGCCCTTCCTCAAGCCTGTTGA
CCGAGAGCCACTGTGGCGATTCCCCAACGAGCTGCCCATCGCCGGTGAGCCCGCGAACATCGTCGCGCTC
GTCGAGGCATACATGAACTGGCTGCACCAGTCACCTGTCCCGAAGTTGTTGTTCTGGGGCACACCCGGCG
TACTGATCCCCCCGGCCGAAGCCGCGAGACTTGCCGAAAGCCTCCCCAACTGCAAGACAGTGGACATCGG
CCCGGGATTGTTCTTGCTCCAGGAAGACAACCCGGACCTTATCGGCAGTGAGATCGCGCGCTGGCTCCCC
GGGCTGGCCGGCTCCGGAATGGTAGCTGGGATGTTAGGGCTCAGGGAAGAAAAGTCAGAAGACCAGGACC
TCCAGGGCCTCAAGGACAAACCCCTCAAGTTTAAAAAGGTGAAGAAAGATAAGAAAGAAGAGAAAGAGGG
CAAGCATGAGCCCGTGCAGCCATCAGCCCACCACTCTGCTGAGCCCGCAGAGGCAGGCAAAGCAGAGACA
TCAGAAGGGTCAGGCTCCGCCCCGGCTGTGCCGGAAGCTTCTGCCTCCCCCAAACAGCGGCGCTCCATCA
TCCGTGACCGGGGACCCATGTATGATGACCCCACCCTGCCTGAAGGCTGGACACGGAAGCTTAAGCAAAG
GAAATCTGGCCGCTCTGCTGGGAAGTATGATGTGTATTTGATCAATCCCCAGGGAAAAGCCTTTCGCTCT
AAAGTGGAGTTGATTGCGTACTTCGAAAAGGTAGGCGACACATCCCTGGACCCTAATGATTTTGACTTCA
CGGTAACTGGGAGAGGGAGCCCCTCCCGGCGAGAGCAGAAACCACCTAAGAAGCCCAAATCTCCCAAAGC
TCCAGGAACTGGCAGAGGCCGGGGACGCCCCAAAGGGAGCGGCACCACGAGACCCAAGGCGGCCACGTCA
GAGGGTGTGCAGGTGAAAAGGGTCCTGGAGAAAAGTCCTGGGAAGCTCCTTGTCAAGATGCCTTTTCAAA
CTTCGCCAGGGGGCAAGGCTGAGGGGGGTGGGGCCACCACATCCACCCAGGTCATGGTGATCAAACGCCC
CGGCAGGAAGCGAAAAGCTGAGGCCGACCCTCAGGCCATTCCCAAGAAACGGGGCCGAAAGCCGGGGAGT
GTGGTGGCAGCCGCTGCCGCCGAGGCCAAAAAGAAAGCCGTGAAGGAGTCTTCTATCCGATCTGTGCAGG
AGACCGTACTCCCCATCAAGAAGCGCAAGACCCGGGAGACGGTCAGCATCGAGGTCAAGGAAGTGGTGAA
GCCCCTGCTGGTGTCCACCCTCGGTGAGAAGAGCGGGAAAGGACTGAAGACCTGTAAGAGCCCTGGGCGG
AAAAGCAAGGAGAGCAGCCCCAAGGGGCGCAGCAGCAGCGCCTCCTCACCCCCCAAGAAGGAGCACCACC
ACCATCACCACCACTCAGAGTCCCCAAAGGCCCCCGTGCCACTGCTCCCACCCCTGCCCCCACCTCCACC
TGAGCCCGAGAGCTCCGAGGACCCCACCAGCCCCCCTGAGCCCCAGGACTTGAGCAGCAGCGTCTGCAAA
GAGGAGAAGATGCCCAGAGGAGGCTCACTGGAGAGCGACGGCTGCCCCAAGGAGCCAGCTAAGACTCAGC
CCGCGGTTGCCACCGCCGCCACGGCCGCAGAAAAGTACAAACACCGAGGGGAGGGAGAGCGCAAAGACAT
TGTTTCATCCTCCATGCCAAGGCCAAACAGAGAGGAGCCTGTGGACAGCCGGACGCCCGTGACCGAGAGA
GTTAGCTGACTTTACACGGAGGATCCACCGGATCTAGATAACTGATCATAATCAGCCATACCACATTTGT
AGAGGTTTTACTTGCTTTAAAAAACCTCCCACACCTCCCCCTGAACCTGAAACATAAAATGAATGCAATT
GTTGTTGTTAACTTGTTTATTGCAGCTTATAATGGTTACAAATAAAGCAATAGCATCACAAATTTCACAA
ATAAAGCATTTTTTTCACTGCATTCTAGTTGTGGTTTGTCCAAACTCATCAATGTATCTTAACGCGTAAA
TTGTAAGCGTTAATATTTTGTTAAAATTCGCGTTAAATTTTTGTTAAATCAGCTCATTTTTTAACCAATA
GGCCGAAATCGGCAAAATCCCTTATAAATCAAAAGAATAGACCGAGATAGGGT
[37 nt withheld, positions 4044-4080]
AAAGAACGTGGACTCCAACGTCAAAGG
[49 nt withheld, positions 4108-4156]
T
[91 nt withheld, positions 4158-4248]
G
[124 nt withheld, positions 4250-4373]
CAGGTGGCACTTTTCGGGGAAATGTGCGCGGAACCCCTATTTGTTTATTTTTCTAAATACATTCAAATAT
GTATCCGCTCATGAGACAATAACCCTGATAAATGCTTCAATAATATTGAAAAAGGAAGAGTCCTGAGGCG
GAAAGAACCAGCTGTGGAATGTGTGTCAGTTAGGGTGTGGAAAGTCCCCAGGCTCCCCAGCAGGCAGAAG
TATGCAAAGCATGCATCTCAATTAGTCAGCAACCAGGTGTGGAAAGTCCCCAGGCTCCCCAGCAGGCAGA
AGTATGCAAAGCATGCATCTCAATTAGTCAGCAACCATAGTCCCGCCCCTAACTCCGCCCATCCCGCCCC
TAACTCCGCCCAGTTCCGCCCATTCTCCGCCCCATGGCTGACTAATTTTTTTTATTTATGCAGAGGCCGA
GGCCGCCTCGGCCTCTGAGCTATTCCAGAAGTAGTGAGGAGGCTTTTTTGGAGGCCTAGGCTTTTGCAAA
GATCGATCAAGAGACAGGATGAGGATCGTTTCGCATGATTGAACAAGATGGATTGCACGCAGGTTCTCCG
GCCGCTTGGGTGGAGAGGCTATTCGGCTATGACTGGGCACAACAGACAATCGGCTGCTCTGATGCCGCCG
TGTTCCGGCTGTCAGCGCAGGGGCGCCCGGTTCTTTTTGTCAAGACCGACCTGTCCGGTGCCCTGAATGA
ACTGCAAGACGAGGCAGCGCGGCTATCGTGGCTGGCCACGACGGGCGTTCCTTGCGCAGCTGTGCTCGAC
GTTGTCACTGAAGCGGGAAGGGACTGGCTGCTATTGGGCGAAGTGCCGGGGCAGGATCTCCTGTCATCTC
ACCTTGCTCCTGCCGAGAAAGTATCCATCATGGCTGATGCAATGCGGCGGCTGCATACGCTTGATCCGGC
TACCTGCCCATTCGACCACCAAGCGAAACATCGCATCGAGCGAGCACGTACTCGGATGGAAGCCGGTCTT
GTCGATCAGGATGATCTGGACGAAGAGCATCAGGGGCTCGCGCCAGCCGAACTGTTCGCCAGGCTCAAGG
CGAGCATGCCCGACGGCGAGGATCTCGTCGTGACCCATGGCGATGCCTGCTTGCCGAATATCATGGTGGA
AAATGGCCGCTTTTCTGGATTCATCGACTGTGGCCGGCTGGGTGTGGCGGACCGCTATCAGGACATAGCG
TTGGCTACCCGTGATATTGCTGAAGAGCTTGGCGGCGAATGGGCTGACCGCTTCCTCGTGCTTTACGGTA
TCGCCGCTCCCGATTCGCAGCGCATCGCCTTCTATCGCCTTCTTGACGAGTTCTTCTGAGCGGGACTCTG
GGGTTCGAAATGACCGACCAAGCGACGCCCAACCTGCCATCACGAGATTTCGATTCCACCGCCGCCTTCT
ATGAAAGGTTGGGCTTCGGAATCGTTTTCCGGGACGCCGGCTGGATGATCCTCCAGCGCGGGGATCTCAT
GCTGGAGTTCTTCGCCCACCCTAGGGGGAGGCTAACTGAAACACGGAAGGAGACAATACCGGAAGGAACC
CGCGCTATGACGGCAATAAAAAGACAGAATAAAACGCACGGTGTTGGGTCGTTTGTTCATAAACGCGGGG
TTCGGTCCCAGGGCTGGCACTCTGTCGATACCCCACCGAGACCCCATTGGGGCCAATACGCCCGCGTTTC
TTCCTTTTCCCCACCCCACCCCCCAAGTTCGGGTGAAGGCCCAGGGCTCGCAGCCAACGTCGGGGCGGCA
GGCCCTGCCATAGCCTCAGGTTACTCATATATACTTTAGATTGATTTAAAACTTCATTTTTAATTTAAAA
GGATCTAGGTGAAGATCCTTTTTGATAATCTCATGACCAAAATCCCTTAACGTGAGTTTTCGTTCCACTG
AGCGTCAGACCCCGTAGAAAAGATCAAAGGATCTTC
Features (pLannotate 1.2.2; 14 found; start..end, strand, type, name):
      1..589     +  rep_origin     ori: high-copy-number ColE1/pMB1/pBR322/pUC origin of replication
    764..1067    +  enhancer       CMV enhancer: human cytomegalovirus immediate early enhancer
   1068..1271    +  promoter       CMV promoter: human cytomegalovirus (CMV) immediate early promoter
   1301..2179    +  CDS            dhaA: DHAA_RHOSD - Experimental evidence at protein level: Swiss-Prot protein existence level 1. Catalyzes hydrolytic cleavage of carbon-halogen bonds in halogenated aliphatic compounds, leading to the formation of the corresponding primary alcohols, halide ions and protons. Has a broad substrate specificity, which includes primary, secondary and cyclic haloalkanes (chain length > C4). From Rhodococcus sp. (strain TDTM0003).
   2189..3646    +  CDS            MECP2: MECP2_HUMAN - Experimental evidence at protein level: Swiss-Prot protein existence level 1. Chromosomal protein that binds to methylated DNA. It can bind specifically to a single methyl-CpG pair. It is not influenced by sequences flanking the methyl-CpGs. Mediates transcriptional repression through interaction with histone deacetylase and the corepressor SIN3A. Binds both 5-methylcytosine (5mC) and 5-hydroxymethylcytosine (5hmC)- containing DNA, with a preference for 5-methylcytosine (5mC). From Homo sapiens (Human).
   3683..3767    +  CDS            large T antigen (fragment): large T antigen from SV40 (simian virus 40)
   3790..3911    +  polyA_signal   SV40 poly(A) signal: SV40 polyadenylation signal
   3945..4373    -  rep_origin     f1 ori (sequence partly withheld): f1 bacteriophage origin of replication; arrow indicates direction of (+) strand synthesis
   4400..4504    +  promoter       AmpR promoter: bla
   4506..4863    +  promoter       SV40 promoter: SV40 enhancer and early promoter
   4898..5692    +  CDS            NeoR/KanR: aminoglycoside phosphotransferase from Tn5; aph(3')-II (or nptII); confers resistance to neomycin, kanamycin, and G418 (Geneticin®)
   5713..5865    +  CDS            ble (fragment): BLE_KLEPN - Experimental evidence at protein level: Swiss-Prot protein existence level 1. Binding protein with a strong affinity to the bleomycin family of antibiotics. Binds to CL990; an antimitotic-antibiotic compound. From Klebsiella pneumoniae.
   5924..5971    +  polyA_signal   HSV TK poly(A) signal: herpes simplex virus thymidine kinase polyadenylation signal (Cole and Stacy, 1985)
   6062..6078    -  polyA_signal   bGH poly(A) signal (fragment): bovine growth hormone polyadenylation signal
