[The description below was written by a language model from this plasmid's Addgene catalogue record and pLannotate feature annotations shown in this document.]
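Description:
pGhMeCP2 (pc3972) is a mammalian expression plasmid that produces human methyl-CpG binding protein 2 (MeCP2) as a fusion with the HaloTag. It is recorded as built on the Promega pHT2 backbone by ligation-independent cloning. It replicates in E. coli from a high-copy ColE1/pUC-type origin and also carries an f1 phage origin. A single Tn5 aminoglycoside phosphotransferase gene (NeoR/KanR) provides both selections. A bacterial bla-type promoter drives it for kanamycin selection in bacteria, and the SV40 enhancer/early promoter, paired with an HSV TK polyadenylation signal, drives it for G418 selection of stably transfected mammalian cells. The short ble, SV40 large T antigen and bGH poly(A) annotations are fragments and appear to be backbone remnants rather than functional parts.

The expression cassette consists of the CMV immediate-early enhancer and promoter, a dhaA-derived coding sequence, the MECP2 open reading frame and an SV40 poly(A) signal. The dhaA sequence is the Rhodococcus haloalkane dehalogenase from which the HaloTag is engineered. It lies directly upstream of MECP2, separated by a short linker, so the tag sits at the N-terminus of MeCP2.

The catalogue fields are not fully consistent with the sequence. The tag field lists GFP, but no GFP feature is annotated, and both the stated purpose and the feature table indicate a Halo fusion. The listed vector size of 4,924 bp is also smaller than the 6,299 nt sequenced record and may refer to the empty backbone.

Because the HaloTag binds chloroalkane ligands covalently, the fusion is suited to fluorescent labelling or capture of MeCP2. The associated publication concerns the protein composition and organization of constitutive heterochromatin.
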