Addgene plasmid #212033: pGhMeCP2 (pc3972)
Purpose: Expresses human MeCP2 tagged N-terminal to Halo-tag
Depositing lab: Cristina Cardoso. Depositing organization: Technische Universitaet Darmstadt. Publication: The Proteomic Composition and Organization of Constitutive Heterochromatin in Mouse Tissues. Schmidt A, Zhang H, Schmitt S, Rausch C, Popp O, Chen J, Cmarko D, Butter F, Dittmar G, Lermyte F, Cardoso MC. Cells. 2024 Jan 11;13(2):139. doi: 10.3390/cells13020139. PubMed 38247831.
Backbone
  Vector backbone: pHT2
  Backbone manufacturer: Promega Corporation
  Total vector size (bp): 4924
  Vector type: Mammalian Expression
  Selectable markers: Neomycin (select with G418)
Growth in bacteria
  Bacterial resistance: Kanamycin, 50 μg/mL
  Growth temperature: 37°C
  Growth strain: DH5alpha
  Copy number: High Copy
Gene/Insert
  Gene/Insert name: MeCP2 (alt name: Methyl-CpG Binding Protein 2)
  Species: H. sapiens (human)
  Entrez Gene: MECP2 (a.k.a. AUTSX3, MRX16, MRX79, MRXS13, MRXSL, PPMX, RS, RTS, RTT)
  Promoter: CMV
  Tag / fusion protein: GFP (N terminal on insert)
  Cloning method: Ligation Independent Cloning
  Sequencing primers: 5′ AGAAGCGCGATCACATG
Terms and licenses: Academic/Nonprofit Terms; Industry Terms: Not Available to Industry
How to cite: pGhMeCP2 (pc3972) was a gift from Cristina Cardoso (Addgene plasmid # 212033)
